>Addgene plasmid #46567 | pCOCK CM-R03 | depositor partial sequence | sequence record 69416 | CM-R03 mutant promoter
TAGTTATTAATAGTAATCAATTACGGGGTCATTAGTTCATAGCCCATATATGGAGTTCCGCGTTACATAA
CTTACGGTAAATGGCCCGCCTGGCTGACCGCCCAACGACCCCCGCCCATTGACGTCAATAATGACGTATG
TTCCCATAGTAACGCCAATAGGGACTTTCCATTGACGTCAATGGGTGGAGTATTTACGGTAAACTGCCCA
CTTGGCAGTACATCAAGTGTATCATATGCCAAGTACGCCCCCTATTGACGTCAATGACGGTAAATGGCCC
GCCTGGCATTATGCCCAGTACATGACCTTATGGGACTTTCCTACTTGGCAGTACATCTACGTATTAGTCA
TCGCTATTACCATGGTGATGCGGTTTTGGCAGTACATCAATGGGCGTGGATAGCGGTTTGACTCACGGGG
ATTTCCAAGTCTCCACCCCATTGACGTCAATGGGAGTTTGTTTTGGCACCAAAATCAACGGGACTTTCCA
AAATGTCGTAACAACTCCGCCCCATTGACGCAAATGGGCGGTCGGCGGGTACCGTACGTGCCATAGATAC
GTGGACCAGGAAGAGTGTACCGACCGATG
