>Addgene plasmid #46567 | pCOCK CM-R03 | addgene partial sequence | sequence record 71519 | synth-int-R 5'-ggagtactcaccccaacagc-3'
GCACATTAACCCTCACTAAAGGGAGCTAAGCCTGCAGGTTAATAAATTTAAATCCCTATAGTGAGTCGTA
TTATTCGAACCGCGGGCCCTCTAGACTCGAGCGGCCGCCACTGTGCTGGATATCAACCACTTTGTACAAG
AAAGCTGGGTCATCGGTCGGTACACTCTTCCTGGTCCACGTATCTATGGCACGTACGGTACCCGCCGACC
GCCCATTTGCGTCAATGGGGCGGAGTTGTTACGACATTTTGGAAAGTCCCGTTGATTTTGGTGCCAAAAC
AAACTCCCATTGACGTCAATGGGGTGGAGACTTGGAAATCCCCGTGAGTCAAACCGCTATCCACGCCCAT
TGATGTACTGCCAAAACCGCATCACCATGGTAATAGCGATGACTAATACGTAGATGTACTGCCAAGTAGG
AAAGTCCCATAAGGTCATGTACTGGGCATAATGCCAGGCGGGCCATTTACCGTCATTGACGTCAATAGGG
GGCGTACTTGGCATATGATACACTTGATGTACTGCCAAGTGGGCAGTTTACCGTAAATACTCCACCCATT
GACGTCAATGGAAAGTCCCTATTGGCGTTACTATGGGAACATACGTCATTATTGACGTCAATGGGCGGGG
GTCGTTGGGCGGTCAGCCAGGCGGGCCATTTACCGTAAGTTATGTAACGCGGAACTCCATATATGGGCTA
TGAACTAATGACCCCGTAATTGATTACTATTAATAACTAAGCCTGCTTTTTTGTACAAACTTGTTGATAT
CTGCAGAATTCCACCACACTGGACTAGTGGATCCGAGCTCGGTACCAAGCTTTTTGCAAAAGCCTAGTCA
ATAATCAATGTCAACGCGTATATCTGGCCCGTACATCGCGAAGCAGCGCAAAACGCCTAACCCTAAGCAG
ATTCTTCATGCAATTGTCGGTCAAGCCTTGCCTTGTTGTAGCTTAAA
