[The description below was written by a language model from this plasmid's Addgene catalogue record.]
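Description:
pCOCK CM-R03 is a mammalian expression and synthetic-biology plasmid of about 6.2 kb, built on a heavily modified pEF5-FRT-V5-DEST backbone. It is propagated in E. coli as a high-copy plasmid under ampicillin selection. Three changes were made to the parent vector. The EF1alpha promoter was removed so that the Gateway attR cassette could serve as an entry point for promoters rather than coding sequences. An IVS-EGFP cassette (an intervening sequence, i.e. an intron, followed by the EGFP reporter) was placed between the Gateway cassette and the BGH polyadenylation signal. Synthetic promoters carried between attL sites in pDONR221 entry clones were then recombined into the attR sites. In this plasmid the recombined insert is a 589 bp mutant cytomegalovirus promoter, generated by random mutagenesis of the 3' end of the wild-type CMV promoter, so EGFP fluorescence reports the strength of that variant.

The backbone also carries an FRT site and a hygromycin resistance gene that lacks its own ATG. The start codon is supplied only when the plasmid recombines into an FRT site already present in the target cell genome, so hygromycin resistance selects for correct site-specific integration rather than random insertion. This allows different promoter variants to be compared from the same chromosomal locus at single copy. The construct belongs to a series of synthetic promoters of graded strength intended for tuning ectopic gene expression levels in mammalian cells. The specific mutations and relative strength of the CM-R03 variant are not given in the record, which refers to the associated publication for them, and no feature table was provided.
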