Addgene plasmid #46567: pCOCK CM-R03
Purpose: Mammalian expression plasmid with EGFP expressed from synthetic promoter (random mutagenesis of CMVwt 3' end).
Depositing lab: Clifford Wang. Depositing organization: Stanford University. Publication: Modulating ectopic gene expression levels by using retroviral vectors equipped with synthetic promoters. Ferreira JP, Peacock RW, Lawhorn IE, Wang CL. Syst Synth Biol. 2011 Dec;5(3-4):131-8. doi: 10.1007/s11693-011-9089-0. Epub 2011 Nov 20. PubMed 23205156.
Backbone
  Vector backbone: pEF5-FRT-V5-DEST
  Backbone manufacturer: Life Technologies
  Backbone size w/o insert (bp): 7528
  Total vector size (bp): 6184
  Modifications to backbone: 1. EF1alpha promoter removed (so attR Gateway sites can be used to clone in synthetic promoters) 2. IVS-EGFP cassette inserted between attR Gateway cassette and BGH polyA 3. Synthetic promoters flanked by attL in pDONR221 (Life Technologies) vectors were used to recombine promoters into the vector resulting from modifications 1 and 2 above.
  Vector type: Mammalian Expression, Synthetic Biology
  Selectable markers: Hygromycin ; No ATG until recombines into FRT site in target cell genome
Growth in bacteria
  Bacterial resistance: Ampicillin, 100 μg/mL
  Growth temperature: 37°C
  Growth strain: XL1 Blue
  Copy number: High Copy
Gene/Insert
  Gene/Insert name: CMV mutant promoter
  Species: Cytomegalovirus viral promoter
  Insert size (bp): 589
  Mutation: Mutant version of CMV promoter (refer to Table 1 for sequence and strength information)
Terms and licenses: Academic/Nonprofit Terms; Industry Terms: Not Available to Industry
How to cite: pCOCK CM-R03 was a gift from Clifford Wang (Addgene plasmid # 46567 ; http://n2t.net/addgene:46567 ; RRID:Addgene_46567)
